>Addgene plasmid #157085 | pD649-HAsp-LAIR2-COMP5AP-AviTag-9xHis | addgene full sequence | sequence record 415704 | Addgene NGS Result
GGCATTGATTATTGACTAGTTATTAATAGTAATCAATTACGGGGTCATTAGTTCATAGCCCATATATGGA
GTTCCGCGTTACATAACTTACGGTAAATGGCCCGCCTGGCTGACCGCCCAACGACCCCCGCCCATTGACG
TCAATAATGACGTATGTTCCCATAGTAACGCCAATAGGGACTTTCCATTGACGTCAATGGGTGGAGTATT
TACGGTAAACTGCCCACTTGGCAGTACATCAAGTGTATCATATGCCAAGTACGCCCCCTATTGACGTCAA
TGACGGTAAATGGCCCGCCTGGCATTATGCCCAGTACATGACCTTATGGGACTTTCCTACTTGGCAGTAC
ATCTACGTATTAGTCATCGCTATTACCATGGTGATGCGGTTTTGGCAGTACATCAATGGGCGTGGATAGC
GGTTTGACTCACGGGGATTTCCAAGTCTCCACCCCATTGACGTCAATGGGAGTTTGTTTTGGCACCAAAA
TCAACGGGACTTTCCAAAATGTCGTAACAACTCCGCCCCATTGACGCAAATGGGCGGTAGGCGTGTACGG
TGGGAGGTCTATATAAGCAGAGCTCGTTTAGTGAACCGTCAGATCGCCTGGAGACGCCATCCACGCTGTT
TTGACCTCCATAGAAGACACCGGGACCGATCCAGCCTCCGCGGCCGGGAACGGTGCATTGGAACGCGGAT
TCCCCGTGCCAAGAGTGACGTAAGTACCGCCTATAGAGTCTATAGGCCCACCCCCTTGGCTTCGTTAGAA
CGCGGCTACAATTAATACATAACCTTATGTATCATACACATACGATTTAGGTGACACTATAGAATAACAT
CCACTTTGCCTTTCTCTCCACAGGTGTCCACTCCCAGGTCCAACTGCACCTCGGTTCTATCGAAAACGCG
CCTGCTAGCGCCACCATGAAGACCATCATTGCCCTGAGCTACATCTTCTGCCTGGTGTTCGCTGCGGCCG
CCCAAGAAGGTGCACTGCCTAGACCTTCTATCAGCGCCGAGCCTGGAACAGTGATCTCTCCTGGCAGCCA
CGTGACCTTCATGTGTAGAGGACCTGTGGGCGTGCAGACCTTCAGACTGGAAAGAGAGGACCGGGCCAAG
TACAAGGACAGCTACAATGTGTTCAGGCTGGGCCCTAGCGAGAGCGAGGCCAGATTTCACATCGATAGCG
TGTCCGAGGGCAACGCCGGCCTGTACAGATGTCTGTACTATAAGCCTCCTGGATGGTCCGAGCACAGCGA
CTTTCTGGAACTGCTGGTCAAAGAGAGCAGCGGCGGACCTGATAGCCCTGATACAGAACCTGGAAGCTCT
GCCGGAACAGTGCCTGGAACCGAGGCCTCTGGATTTGATGCTCCTGGCGCGCCGGAAGATCAAGTTGATC
CAAGATTGATTGATGGCAAGGGCGGATCTCTGGAGGTGCTGTTCCAGGGACCAGGCGGAAGCGGCAATCC
CGGCGGCGATCTGGCCCCCCAGATGCTGCGCGAGCTGCAGGAGACCAATGCCGCCCTGCAGGACGTGCGC
GAGCTGCTGCGCCACCGCGTGAAGGAGATCACCTTCCTGAAGAACACCGTGATGGAGTGCGACGCCTGCG
GTATGCAGCCCTCTAGAGGCTCCGGCTCCATCATCCCAGTTGAGGAGGAGAACCCGGACTTCTGGAACCG
CGAGGCAGCCGAGGCCCTGGGTGCCGCCAAGAAGCTGCAGCCTGCACAGACAGCCGCCAAGAACCTCATC
ATCTTCCTGGGCGATGGGATGGGGGTGTCTACGGTGACAGCTGCCAGGATCCTAAAAGGGCAGAAGAAGG
ACAAACTGGGGCCTGAGATACCCCTGGCCATGGACCGCTTCCCATATGTGGCTCTGTCCAAGACATACAA
TGTAGACAAACATGTGCCAGACAGTGGAGCCACAGCCACGGCCTACCTGTGCGGGGTCAAGGGCAACTTC
CAGACCATTGGCTTGAGTGCAGCCGCCCGCTTTAACCAGTGCAACACGACACGCGGCAACGAGGTCATCT
CCGTGATGAATCGGGCCAAGAAAGCAGGGAAGTCAGTGGGAGTGGTAACCACCACACGAGTGCAGCACGC
CTCGCCAGCCGGCACCTACGCCCACACGGTGAACCGCAACTGGTACTCGGACGCCGACGTGCCTGCCTCG
GCCCGCCAGGAGGGGTGCCAGGACATCGCTACGCAGCTCATCTCCAACATGGACATTGACGTGATCCTAG
GTGGAGGCCGAAAGTACATGTTTCGCATGGGAACCCCAGACCCTGAGTACCCAGATGACTACAGCCAAGG
TGGGACCAGGCTGGACGGGAAGAATCTGGTGCAGGAATGGCTGGCGAAGCGCCAGGGTGCCCGGTATGTG
TGGAACCGCACTGAGCTCATGCAGGCTTCCCTGGACCCGTCTGTGACCCATCTCATGGGTCTCTTTGAGC
CTGGAGACATGAAATACGAGATCCACCGAGACTCCACACTGGACCCCTCCCTGATGGAGATGACAGAGGC
TGCCCTGCGCCTGCTGAGCAGGAACCCCCGCGGCTTCTTCCTCTTCGTGGAGGGTGGTCGCATCGACCAT
GGTCATCATGAAAGCAGGGCTTACCGGGCACTGACTGAGACGATCATGTTCGACGACGCCATTGAGAGGG
CGGGCCAGCTCACCAGCGAGGAGGACACGCTGAGCCTCGTCACTGCCGACCACTCCCACGTCTTCTCCTT
CGGAGGCTACCCCCTGCGAGGGAGCTCCATCTTCGGGCTGGCCCCTGGCAAGGCCCGGGACAGGAAGGCC
TACACGGTCCTCCTATACGGAAACGGTCCAGGCTATGTGCTCAAGGACGGCGCCCGGCCGGATGTTACCG
AGAGCGAGAGCGGGAGCCCCGAGTATCGGCAGCAGTCAGCAGTGCCCCTGGACGAAGAGACCCACGCAGG
CGAGGACGTGGCGGTGTTCGCGCGCGGCCCGCAGGCGCACCTGGTTCACGGCGTGCAGGAGCAGACCTTC
ATAGCGCACGTCATGGCCTTCGCCGCCTGCCTGGAGCCCTACACCGCCTGCGACCTGGCGCCCCCCGCCG
GCACCACCGACGCCGCGCACCCGGGTGGCGGAGGACTGAACGACATCTTCGAGGCTCAGAAAATCGAATG
GCACGAACATCACCATCACCATCACCATCACCATTAAGGCCGGCCTGTAGTCACTGGCACAACGCGTTAC
CCGGTAAGCCAATCGGGTATACACGGTCGTCATACTGCAGACAGGGTTCTTCTACTTTGCAAGATAGTCT
TGAGTAGTAAAATAAATAGATAGAGAAAATCAGCCTCGACTGTGCCTTCTAGTTGCCAGCCATCTGTTGT
TTGCCCCTCCCCCGTGCCTTCCTTGACCCTGGAAGGTGCCACTCCCACTGTCCTTTCCTAATAAAATGAG
GAAATTGCATCACAACACTCAACCCTATCTCGGTCTATTCTTTTGATTTATAAGGGATTTTGCCGATTTC
GGCCTATTGGTTAAAAAATGAGCTGATTTAACAAAAATTTAACGCGAATTAATTCTGTGGAATGTGTGTC
AGTTAGGGTGTGGAAAGTCCCCAGGCTCCCCAGCAGGCAGAAGTATGCAAAGCATGCATCTCAATTAGTC
AGCAACCAGGTGTGGAAAGTCCCCAGGCTCCCCAGCAGGCAGAAGTATGCAAAGCATGCATCTCAATTAG
TCAGCAACCATAGTCCCGCCCCTAACTCCGCCCATCCCGCCCCTAACTCCGCCCAGTTCCGCCCATTCTC
CGCCCCATGGCTGACTAATTTTTTTTATTTATGCAGAGGCCGAGGCCGCCTCTGCCTCTGAGCTATTCCA
GAAGTAGTGAGGAGGCTTTTTTGGAGGCCTAGGCTTTTGCAAAAAGCTCCCGGGAGCTTGTATATCCATT
TTCGGATCTGATCAGCACGTGTTGACAATTAATCATCGGCATAGTATATCGGCATAGTATAATACGACAA
GGTGAGGAACTAAACCATGACCGAGTACAAGCCCACGGTGCGCCTCGCCACCCGCGACGACGTCCCCAGG
GCCGTACGCACCCTCGCCGCCGCGTTCGCCGACTACCCCGCCACGCGCCACACCGTCGATCCGGACCGCC
ACATCGAGCGGGTCACCGAGCTGCAAGAACTCTTCCTCACGCGCGTCGGGCTCGACATCGGCAAGGTGTG
GGTCGCGGACGACGGCGCCGCGGTGGCGGTCTGGACCACGCCGGAGAGCGTCGAAGCGGGGGCGGTGTTC
GCCGAGATCGGCCCGCGCATGGCCGAGTTGAGCGGTTCCCGGCTGGCCGCGCAGCAACAGATGGAAGGCC
TCCTGGCGCCGCACCGGCCCAAGGAGCCCGCGTGGTTCCTGGCCACCGTCGGCGTCTCGCCCGACCACCA
GGGCAAGGGTCTGGGCAGCGCCGTCGTGCTCCCCGGAGTGGAGGCGGCCGAGCGCGCCGGGGTGCCCGCC
TTCCTGGAGACATCCGCGCCCCGCAACCTCCCCTTCTACGAGCGGCTCGGCTTCACCGTCACCGCCGACG
TCGAGGTGCCCGAAGGACCGCGCACCTGGTGCATGACCCGCAAGCCCGGTGCCTGACACGTGCTACGAGA
TTTCGATTCCACCGCCGCCTTCTATGAAAGGTTGGGCTTCGGAATCGTTTTCCGGGACGCCGGCTGGATG
ATCCTCCAGCGCGGGGATCTCATGCTGGAGTTCTTCGCCCACCCCAACTTGTTTATTGCAGCTTATAATG
GTTACAAATAAAGCAATAGCATCACAAATTTCACAAATAAAGCATTTTTTTCACTGCATTCTAGTTGTGG
TTTGTCCAAACTCATCAATGTATCTTATCATGTCTGTATACCGTCGACCTCTAGCTAGAGCTTGGCGTAA
TCATGGTCATTACCAATGCTTAATCAGTGAGGCACCTATCTCAGCGATCTGTCTATTTCGTTCATCCATA
GTTGCCTGACTCCCCGTCGTGTAGATAACTACGATACGGGAGGGCTTACCATCTGGCCCCAGCGCTGCGA
TGATACCGCGAGAACCACGCTCACCGGCTCCGGATTTATCAGCAATAAACCAGCCAGCCGGAAGGGCCGA
GCGCAGAAGTGGTCCTGCAACTTTATCCGCCTCCATCCAGTCTATTAATTGTTGCCGGGAAGCTAGAGTA
AGTAGTTCGCCAGTTAATAGTTTGCGCAACGTTGTTGCCATCGCTACAGGCATCGTGGTGTCACGCTCGT
CGTTTGGTATGGCTTCATTCAGCTCCGGTTCCCAACGATCAAGGCGAGTTACATGATCCCCCATGTTGTG
CAAAAAAGCGGTTAGCTCCTTCGGTCCTCCGATCGTTGTCAGAAGTAAGTTGGCCGCAGTGTTATCACTC
ATGGTTATGGCAGCACTGCATAATTCTCTTACTGTCATGCCATCCGTAAGATGCTTTTCTGTGACTGGTG
AGTACTCAACCAAGTCATTCTGAGAATAGTGTATGCGGCGACCGAGTTGCTCTTGCCCGGCGTCAATACG
GGATAATACCGCGCCACATAGCAGAACTTTAAAAGTGCTCATCATTGGAAAACGTTCTTCGGGGCGAAAA
CTCTCAAGGATCTTACCGCTGTTGAGATCCAGTTCGATGTAACCCACTCGTGCACCCAACTGATCTTCAG
CATCTTTTACTTTCACCAGCGTTTCTGGGTGAGCAAAAACAGGAAGGCAAAATGCCGCAAAAAAGGGAAT
AAGGGCGACACGGAAATGTTGAATACTCATATTCTTCCTTTTTCAATATTATTGAAGCATTTATCAGGGT
TATTGTCTCATGAGCGGATACATATTTGAATGTATTTAGAAAAATAAACAAATAGGGGTCAGTGTTACAA
CCAATTAACCAATTCTGAACATTATCGCGAGCCCATTTATACCTGAATATGGCTCATAACACCCCTTGCT
CATGACCAAAATCCCTTAACGTGAGTTACGCGCGCGTCGTTCCACTGAGCGTCAGACCCCGTAGAAAAGA
TCAAAGGATCTTCTTGAGATCCTTTTTTTCTGCGCGTAATCTGCTGCTTGCAAACAAAAAAACCACCGCT
ACCAGCGGTGGTTTGTTTGCCGGATCAAGAGCTACCAACTCTTTTTCCGAAGGTAACTGGCTTCAGCAGA
GCGCAGATACCAAATACTGTTCTTCTAGTGTAGCCGTAGTTAGCCCACCACTTCAAGAACTCTGTAGCAC
CGCCTACATACCTCGCTCTGCTAATCCTGTTACCAGTGGCTGCTGCCAGTGGCGATAAGTCGTGTCTTAC
CGGGTTGGACTCAAGACGATAGTTACCGGATAAGGCGCAGCGGTCGGGCTGAACGGGGGGTTCGTGCACA
CAGCCCAGCTTGGAGCGAACGACCTACACCGAACTGAGATACCTACAGCGTGAGCTATGAGAAAGCGCCA
CGCTTCCCGAAGGGAGAAAGGCGGACAGGTATCCGGTAAGCGGCAGGGTCGGAACAGGAGAGCGCACGAG
GGAGCTTCCAGGGGGAAACGCCTGGTATCTTTATAGTCCTGTCGGGTTTCGCCACCTCTGACTTGAGCGT
CGATTTTTGTGATGCTCGTCAGGGGGGCGGAGCCTATGGAAAAACGCCAGCAACGCGGCCTTTTTACGGT
TCCTGGCCTTTTGCTGGCCTTTTGCTCACATGTTCTTTCCTGCGTTATCCCCTGATTCTGTGGATAACCG
TATTACCGCCTTTGAGTGAGCTGATACCGCTCGCCGCAGCCGAACGACCGAGCGCAGCGAGTCAGTGAGC
GAGGAAGCGGAAGGCGAGAGTAGGGAACTGCCAGGCATCAAACTAAGCAGAAGGCCCCTGACGGATGGCC
TTTTTGCGTTTCTACAAACTCTTTCTGTGTTGTAAAACGACGGCCAGTCTTAAGCTCGGGCCCCCTGGGC
GGTTCTGATAACGAGTAATCGTTAATCCGCAAATAACGTAAAAACCCGCTTCGGCGGGTTTTTTTATGGG
GGGAGTTTAGGGAAAGAGCATTTGTCAGAATATTTAAGGGCGCCTGTCACTTTGCTTGATATATGAGAAT
TATTTAACCTTATAAATGAGAAAAAAGCAACGCACTTTAAATAAGATACGTTGCTTTTTCGATTGATGAA
CACCTATAATTAAACTATTCATCTATTATTTATGATTTTTTGTATATACAATATTTCTAGTTTGTTAAAG
AGAATTAAGAAAATAAATCTCGAAAATAATAAAGGGAAAATCAGTTTTTGATATCAAAATTATACATGTC
AACGATAATACAAAATATAATACAAACTATAAGATGTTATCAGTATTTATTATCATTTAGAATAAATTTT
GTGTCGCCCTTAATTGTGAGCGGATAACAATTACGAGCTTCATGCACAGTGGCGTTGACTCAATATTGGC
CATTAGCCATATTATTCATTGGTTATATAGCATAAATCAATATTGGCTATTGGCCATTGCATACGTTGTA
TCTATATCATAATATGTACATTTATATTGGCTCATGTCCAATATGACCGCCATGTT
Features (pLannotate 1.2.2; 24 found; start..end, strand, type, name):
     77..380     +  enhancer       CMV enhancer: human cytomegalovirus immediate early enhancer
    381..584     +  promoter       CMV promoter: human cytomegalovirus (CMV) immediate early promoter
    720..763     +  intron         CMV intron (fragment): modified intron A from human cytomegalovirus
    815..833     +  promoter       SP6 promoter: promoter for bacteriophage SP6 RNA polymerase
    837..874     +  CDS            IgH signal sequence (fragment): signal sequence from the mouse immunoglobulin heavy chain variable region
    944..1375    +  CDS            LAIR2 (fragment): LAIR2_HUMAN - Also known as CD306. Experimental evidence at protein level: Swiss-Prot protein existence level 1. From Homo sapiens (Human).
   1472..1651    +  CDS            Comp (fragment): COMP_RAT - Experimental evidence at protein level: Swiss-Prot protein existence level 1. May play a role in the structural integrity of cartilage via its interaction with other extracellular matrix proteins such as the collagens and fibronectin. Can mediate the interaction of chondrocytes with the cartilage extracellular matrix through interaction with cell surface integrin receptors. Could play a role in the pathogenesis of osteoarthritis. Potent suppressor of apoptosis in both primary chondrocytes and transformed cells. Suppresses apoptosis by blocking the activation of caspase-3 and by indu
   1639..3091    +  CDS            SEAP (fragment): secreted alkaline phosphatase from human placenta The natural enzyme has a C-terminal transmembrane sequence that is replaced by a GPI anchor.
   3116..3157    +  CDS            AviTag™ (fragment): peptide tag that allows for enzymatic biotinylation
   3161..3184    +  CDS            8xHis: 8xHis affinity tag
   3330..3441    +  polyA_signal   bGH poly(A) signal: bovine growth hormone polyadenylation signal
   3442..3550    +  rep_origin     f1 ori (fragment): f1 bacteriophage origin of replication; arrow indicates direction of (+) strand synthesis
   3564..3893    +  promoter       SV40 promoter: SV40 enhancer and early promoter
   3941..3988    +  promoter       EM7 promoter: synthetic bacterial promoter&nbsp
   4007..4606    +  CDS            PuroR (fragment): puromycin N-acetyltransferase; pac from Streptomyces; confers resistance to puromycin
   4616..4741    +  CDS            ble (fragment): BLE_KLEPN - Experimental evidence at protein level: Swiss-Prot protein existence level 1. Binding protein with a strong affinity to the bleomycin family of antibiotics. Binds to CL990; an antimitotic-antibiotic compound. From Klebsiella pneumoniae.
   4736..4857    +  polyA_signal   SV40 poly(A) signal: SV40 polyadenylation signal
   4910..5770    -  CDS            AmpR: β-lactamase; bla; confers resistance to ampicillin, carbenicillin, and related antibiotics
   5773..5869    -  promoter       AmpR promoter (fragment): bla
   5899..5923    -  CDS            KanR (fragment): aminoglycoside phosphotransferase; aph(3')-Ia; confers resistance to kanamycin
   6034..6622    +  rep_origin     ori: high-copy-number ColE1/pMB1/pBR322/pUC origin of replication
   6847..6864    +  terminator     rrnB T2 terminator (fragment): transcription terminator T2 from the E. coli rrnB gene
   6889..6908    -  CDS            lacZα (fragment): LacZα fragment of β-galactosidase; lacZ fragment
   7364..7380    +  protein_bind   lac operator: The lac repressor binds to the lac operator to inhibit transcription in E. coli. This inhibition can be relieved by adding lactose or isopropyl-β-D-thiogalactopyranoside (IPTG). lac repressor encoded by lacI
