[The description below was written by a language model from this plasmid's Addgene catalogue record and pLannotate feature annotations shown in this document.]
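Description:
pD649-HAsp-LAIR2-COMP5AP-AviTag-9xHis is a mammalian expression plasmid built on the pD649 backbone for producing human LAIR2 (CD306) as a secreted, multimerised fusion protein. It is maintained in E. coli at high copy through a ColE1/pUC-type origin and selected with ampicillin via the β-lactamase gene. The feature table also shows an SV40 early promoter/EM7 promoter unit driving a puromycin N-acetyltransferase gene with an SV40 polyadenylation signal, which would allow drug selection in mammalian cells. Short fragments of f1 ori, ble, KanR, lacZα and an rrnB terminator appear to be backbone remnants.

The expression cassette uses the CMV immediate-early enhancer and promoter with a fragment of CMV intron A, followed by an SP6 promoter that can support in vitro transcription and serves as a sequencing primer site. The open reading frame begins with a secretion leader; the plasmid name calls it "HAsp", whereas the automated annotation matches it to a fragment of a mouse immunoglobulin heavy chain signal sequence. The LAIR2 insert sits between retained NotI and AscI sites and is fused at its C terminus to a segment of rat cartilage oligomeric matrix protein (COMP), whose coiled-coil domain drives pentamer assembly. This is followed by human placental alkaline phosphatase as an enzymatic reporter, an AviTag for site-specific enzymatic biotinylation, and a polyhistidine tag (9xHis by name, annotated as 8xHis) for purification. A bGH poly(A) signal terminates the transcript.

This design yields a high-avidity, enzymatically detectable soluble protein, suited to detecting weak extracellular interactions. It comes from a collection made for a human IgSF cell-surface interactome screen. The depositor notes that some plasmids in the collection may carry an IS4-like transposase insertion upstream of the CMV promoter; none is annotated here.
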