Addgene plasmid #157085: pD649-HAsp-LAIR2-COMP5AP-AviTag-9xHis
Purpose: Mammalian expression of secreted protein fused to COMP5AP-AviTag-9xHis.
Depositing lab: Chris Garcia. Depositing organization: Stanford University. Publication: A Human IgSF Cell-Surface Interactome Reveals a Complex Network of Protein-Protein Interactions. Wojtowicz WM, Vielmetter J, Fernandes RA, Siepe DH, Eastman CL, Chisholm GB, Cox S, Klock H, Anderson PW, Rue SM, Miller JJ, Glaser SM, Bragstad ML, Vance J, Lam AW, Lesley SA, Zinn K, Garcia KC. Cell. 2020 Aug 20;182(4):1027-1043.e17. doi: 10.1016/j.cell.2020.07.025. PubMed 32822567.
Backbone
  Vector backbone: pD649
  Backbone size w/o insert (bp): 7153
  Vector type: Mammalian Expression
Growth in bacteria
  Bacterial resistance: Ampicillin, 100 μg/mL
  Growth temperature: 37°C
  Growth strain: DH5alpha
  Copy number: High Copy
Gene/Insert
  Gene/Insert name: LAIR2
  Species: H. sapiens (human)
  Insert size (bp): 393
  Entrez Gene: LAIR2 (a.k.a. CD306)
  Promoter: CMV/SP6
  Tag / fusion protein: COMP5AP-AviTag-9xHis (C terminal on backbone)
  Cloning method: Restriction Enzyme; 5′ cloning site GCGGCCGC (not destroyed); 3′ cloning site GGCGCGCC (not destroyed)
  Sequencing primers: 5′ ATTTAGGTGACACTATAG; 3′ CGTCGCACTCCATCACGGTG
Resource information
  A portion of this plasmid was derived from a plasmid made by: synthesis by ThermoFisher
Terms and licenses: Academic/Nonprofit Terms; Industry Terms: Not Available to Industry
Depositor comments: Some plasmids in this collection may have an IS4-like element ISVsa5 family transposase upstream of the CMV promoter.
How to cite: pD649-HAsp-LAIR2-COMP5AP-AviTag-9xHis was a gift from Chris Garcia (Addgene plasmid # 157085 ; http://n2t.net/addgene:157085 ; RRID:Addgene_157085)
