>Addgene plasmid #157085 | pD649-HAsp-LAIR2-COMP5AP-AviTag-9xHis | depositor partial sequence | sequence record 303280 | insert (secreted protein)
CAAGAAGGTGCACTGCCTAGACCTTCTATCAGCGCCGAGCCTGGAACAGTGATCTCTCCTGGCAGCCACG
TGACCTTCATGTGTAGAGGACCTGTGGGCGTGCAGACCTTCAGACTGGAAAGAGAGGACCGGGCCAAGTA
CAAGGACAGCTACAATGTGTTCAGGCTGGGCCCTAGCGAGAGCGAGGCCAGATTTCACATCGATAGCGTG
TCCGAGGGCAACGCCGGCCTGTACAGATGTCTGTACTATAAGCCTCCTGGATGGTCCGAGCACAGCGACT
TTCTGGAACTGCTGGTCAAAGAGAGCAGCGGCGGACCTGATAGCCCTGATACAGAACCTGGAAGCTCTGC
CGGAACAGTGCCTGGAACCGAGGCCTCTGGATTTGATGCTCCT
